>Addgene plasmid #112341 | pVEZF1-donor | depositor full sequence | sequence record 211732 | Full Sequence
GACCTGCAGGCATGCAAGCTTGGCGTAATCATGGTCATAGCTGTTTCCTGTGTGAAATTGTTATCCGCTC
ACAATTCCACACAACATACGAGCCGGAAGCATAAAGTGTAAAGCCTGGGGTGCCTAATGAGTGAGCTAAC
TCACATTAATTGCGTTGCGCTCACTGCCCGCTTTCCAGTCGGGAAACCTGTCGTGCCAGCTGCATTAATG
AATCGGCCAACGCGCGGGGAGAGGCGGTTTGCGTATTGGGCGCTCTTCCGCTTCCTCGCTCACTGACTCG
CTGCGCTCGGTCGTTCGGCTGCGGCGAGCGGTATCAGCTCACTCAAAGGCGGTAATACGGTTATCCACAG
AATCAGGGGATAACGCAGGAAAGAACATGTGAGCAAAAGGCCAGCAAAAGGCCAGGAACCGTAAAAAGGC
CGCGTTGCTGGCGTTTTTCCATAGGCTCCGCCCCCCTGACGAGCATCACAAAAATCGACGCTCAAGTCAG
AGGTGGCGAAACCCGACAGGACTATAAAGATACCAGGCGTTTCCCCCTGGAAGCTCCCTCGTGCGCTCTC
CTGTTCCGACCCTGCCGCTTACCGGATACCTGTCCGCCTTTCTCCCTTCGGGAAGCGTGGCGCTTTCTCA
TAGCTCACGCTGTAGGTATCTCAGTTCGGTGTAGGTCGTTCGCTCCAAGCTGGGCTGTGTGCACGAACCC
CCCGTTCAGCCCGACCGCTGCGCCTTATCCGGTAACTATCGTCTTGAGTCCAACCCGGTAAGACACGACT
TATCGCCACTGGCAGCAGCCACTGGTAACAGGATTAGCAGAGCGAGGTATGTAGGCGGTGCTACAGAGTT
CTTGAAGTGGTGGCCTAACTACGGCTACACTAGAAGGACAGTATTTGGTATCTGCGCTCTGCTGAAGCCA
GTTACCTTCGGAAAAAGAGTTGGTAGCTCTTGATCCGGCAAACAAACCACCGCTGGTAGCGGTGGTTTTT
TTGTTTGCAAGCAGCAGATTACGCGCAGAAAAAAAGGATCTCAAGAAGATCCTTTGATCTTTTCTACGGG
GTCTGACGCTCAGTGGAACGAAAACTCACGTTAAGGGATTTTGGTCATGAGATTATCAAAAAGGATCTTC
ACCTAGATCCTTTTAAATTAAAAATGAAGTTTTAAATCAATCTAAAGTATATATGAGTAAACTTGGTCTG
ACAGTTACCAATGCTTAATCAGTGAGGCACCTATCTCAGCGATCTGTCTATTTCGTTCATCCATAGTTGC
CTGACTCCCCGTCGTGTAGATAACTACGATACGGGAGGGCTTACCATCTGGCCCCAGTGCTGCAATGATA
CCGCGAGACCCACGCTCACCGGCTCCAGATTTATCAGCAATAAACCAGCCAGCCGGAAGGGCCGAGCGCA
GAAGTGGTCCTGCAACTTTATCCGCCTCCATCCAGTCTATTAATTGTTGCCGGGAAGCTAGAGTAAGTAG
TTCGCCAGTTAATAGTTTGCGCAACGTTGTTGCCATTGCTACAGGCATCGTGGTGTCACGCTCGTCGTTT
GGTATGGCTTCATTCAGCTCCGGTTCCCAACGATCAAGGCGAGTTACATGATCCCCCATGTTGTGCAAAA
AAGCGGTTAGCTCCTTCGGTCCTCCGATCGTTGTCAGAAGTAAGTTGGCCGCAGTGTTATCACTCATGGT
TATGGCAGCACTGCATAATTCTCTTACTGTCATGCCATCCGTAAGATGCTTTTCTGTGACTGGTGAGTAC
TCAACCAAGTCATTCTGAGAATAGTGTATGCGGCGACCGAGTTGCTCTTGCCCGGCGTCAATACGGGATA
ATACCGCGCCACATAGCAGAACTTTAAAAGTGCTCATCATTGGAAAACGTTCTTCGGGGCGAAAACTCTC
AAGGATCTTACCGCTGTTGAGATCCAGTTCGATGTAACCCACTCGTGCACCCAACTGATCTTCAGCATCT
TTTACTTTCACCAGCGTTTCTGGGTGAGCAAAAACAGGAAGGCAAAATGCCGCAAAAAAGGGAATAAGGG
CGACACGGAAATGTTGAATACTCATACTCTTCCTTTTTCAATATTATTGAAGCATTTATCAGGGTTATTG
TCTCATGAGCGGATACATATTTGAATGTATTTAGAAAAATAAACAAATAGGGGTTCCGCGCACATTTCCC
CGAAAAGTGCCACCTGACGTCTAAGAAACCATTATTATCATGACATTAACCTATAAAAATAGGCGTATCA
CGAGGCCCTTTCGTCTCGCGCGTTTCGGTGATGACGGTGAAAACCTCTGACACATGCAGCTCCCGGAGAC
GGTCACAGCTTGTCTGTAAGCGGATGCCGGGAGCAGACAAGCCCGTCAGGGCGCGTCAGCGGGTGTTGGC
GGGTGTCGGGGCTGGCTTAACTATGCGGCATCAGAGCAGATTGTACTGAGAGTGCACCATATGCGGTGTG
AAATACCGCACAGATGCGTAAGGAGAAAATACCGCATCAGGCGCCATTCGCCATTCAGGCTGCGCAACTG
TTGGGAAGGGCGATCGGTGCGGGCCTCTTCGCTATTACGCCAGCTGGCGAAAGGGGGATGTGCTGCAAGG
CGATTAAGTTGGGTAACGCCAGGGTTTTCCCAGTCACGACGTTGTAAAACGACGGCCAGTGAATTCGAGC
TCGGTACCCTGTGGCTTCATGTCTCAGGCTTTAACATACTTATTGAGTATGCACACCTCTCTCTGCTAGT
TACAGTGTGCCTTACGAGAAGATTTTTCTGATTATCTGTTATTGTGTAACCATTGGCCCAGCTCTGTGTA
AACAAGCTCTTTAGCCTGGCCTGCTGGAGGTTGGCTCTTCCCAAGAAAGTTTTTAGAACTCAGAGGAACT
GCATGAAGTAGTAGTGAGAACACTTAGCCCTGCATTGCAGAAGTTAACTGATCCTCTCAGCATCACTGTG
AGGTAGGTAAGTAAATCTGAACTTGAAACCTAAAGTGCAAGGCTAAACAAGTTGCTTAAGTCCTTGCAGG
AGGTATAGCATCAGAAGGTGATTCATACACTGGGATCCCTGGCCCCCAGGCTTGTGCTCAGAAAGATCCT
CTGTTCTGTTGACCGCTTGATAGAAAACTGGAATTTGATTTATTAAATGTTTGACATTTTTAATGAAAAG
AAATTGATTCAGAAACTTTGTGAATTTTGCTCACTGTTTTGAGAATCTAAAGACCCTTTTTCTTCTTATT
TTAGAAGCTGCTAACCTGTGCCAAACCTCCACGGCTGCTACGACACCTGTGACTCTCACTACTCCATTCA
GTATAACATCCTCTGTGTCGTCTGGGACTATGTCAAACCCAGTCACAGTGGCAGCTGCAATGAGCATGAG
AAGTCCAGTAAATGTTTCAAGTGCAGTTAACATAACCAGCCCAATGAACATAGGGCATCCTGTAACTATA
ACCAGTCCATTATCCATGACCTCTCCTTTAACACTCACTACCCCAGTCAACCTCCCCACCCCCGTCACTG
CCCCAGTGAATATAGCACACCCTGTCACCATCACATCTCCAATGAATCTACCCACACCTATGACATTAGC
CGCCCCTCTCAATATAGCAATGAGACCTGTAGAGAGCATGCCTTTCTTGCCCCAAGCTTTGCCTACATCA
CCGCCTTGGGGGATTCCAACTACTGCAAGCGAGAATCTTTATTTTCAGGGCGCCGCCAAATTCAAAGAAA
CCGCTGCTGCTAAATTCGAACGCCAGCACATGGACAGCGGAGGTGGAGGTTCGAGCGGTCCCTCGGGTTC
GTCGAGCCTGGAAGTTCTGTTCCAGGGGCCCCTGTCGTCGAGCGGTCCCTCGGGTTCGATGGTGAGCAAA
GGCGAGGAGCTGTTCACCGGGGTGGTGCCCATCCTGGTCGAGCTGGACGGCGACGTAAACGGCCACAAGT
TCAGCGTGTCCGGCGAGGGCGAGGGCGATGCCACCTACGGCAAGCTGACCCTGAAGTTCATCTGCACCAC
CGGCAAGCTGCCCGTGCCCTGGCCCACCCTCGTGACCACCCTGACCTACGGCGTGCAGTGCTTCAGCCGC
TACCCCGACCACATGAAGCAGCACGACTTCTTCAAGTCCGCCATGCCCGAAGGCTACGTCCAGGAGCGCA
CCATCTTCTTCAAGGACGACGGCAACTACAAGACCCGCGCCGAGGTGAAGTTCGAGGGCGACACCCTGGT
GAACCGCATCGAGCTGAAGGGCATCGACTTCAAGGAGGACGGCAACATCCTGGGGCACAAGCTGGAGTAC
AACTACAACAGCCACAACGTCTATATCATGGCCGACAAGCAGAAGAACGGCATCAAGGTGAACTTCAAGA
TCCGCCACAACATCGAGGACGGCAGCGTGCAGCTCGCCGACCACTACCAGCAGAACACCCCCATCGGCGA
CGGCCCCGTGCTGCTGCCCGACAACCACTACCTGAGCACCCAGTCCGCCCTGAGCAAAGACCCCAACGAG
AAGCGCGATCACATGGTCCTTAAGGAGTTCGTGACCGCCGCCGGGATCACTCTCGGCATGGACGAGCTGT
ACAAGTAATGATCTAGAGTCGAGTTAATTAAGAATTCCGCCCCCCCCCCTCTCCCTCCCCCCCCCTAACG
TTACTGGCCGAAGCCGCTTGGAATAAGGCCGGTGTGCGTTTGTCTATATGTTATTTTCCACCATATTGCC
GTCTTTTGGCAATGTGAGGGCCCGGAAACCTGGCCCTGTCTTCTTGACGAGCATTCCTAGGGGTCTTTCC
CCTCTCGCCAAAGGAATGCAGGGTCTGTTGAATGTCGTGAAGGAAGCAGTTCCTCTGGAAGCTTCTTGAA
GACAAACAACGTCTGTAGCGACCCTTTGCAGGCAGCGGAACCCCCCACCTGGCGACAGGTGCCTCTGCGG
CCAAAAGCCACGTGTATAAGATACACCTGCAAAGGCGGCACAACCCCAGTGCCACGTTGTGAGTTGGATA
GTTGTGGAAAGAGTCAAATGGCTCTCCTCAAGCGTATTCAACAAGGGGCTGAAGGATGCCCAGAAGGTAC
CCCATTGTATGGGATCTGATCTGGGGCCTCGGTGCACATGCTTTACATGTGTTTAGTCGAGGTTAAAAAA
ACGTCTAGGCCCCCCGAACCACGGGGACGTGGTTTTCCTTTGAAAAACACGATGATAATATGGCCACAAC
CTGTTACATTGCACAAGATAAAAATATATCATCACGAACAGTAAAACTGTCTGCTTACATAAACAGTAAT
ACAAGGGGTGTTATGGGATCGGCCATTGAACAAGATGGATTGCACGCAGGTTCTCCGGCCGCTTGGGTGG
AGAGGCTATTCGGCTATGACTGGGCACAACAGACAATCGGCTGCTCTGATGCCGCCGTGTTCCGGCTGTC
AGCGCAGGGGCGCCCGGTTCTTTTTGTCAAGACCGACCTGTCCGGTGCCCTGAATGAACTGCAGGACGAG
GCAGCGCGGCTATCGTGGCTGGCCACGACGGGCGTTCCTTGCGCAGCTGTGCTCGACGTTGTCACTGAAG
CGGGAAGGGACTGGCTGCTATTGGGCGAAGTGCCGGGGCAGGATCTCCTGTCATCTCACCTTGCTCCTGC
CGAGAAAGTATCCATCATGGCTGATGCAATGCGGCGGCTGCATACGCTTGATCCGGCTACCTGCCCATTC
GACCACCAAGCGAAACATCGCATCGAGCGAGCACGTACTCGGATGGAAGCCGGTCTTGTCGATCAGGATG
ATCTGGACGAAGAGCATCAGGGGCTCGCGCCAGCCGAACTGTTCGCCAGGCTCAAGGCGCGCATGCCCGA
CGGCGAGGATCTCGTCGTGACCCATGGCGATGCCTGCTTGCCGAATATCATGGTGGAAAATGGCCGCTTT
TCTGGATTCATCGACTGTGGCCGGCTGGGTGTGGCGGACCGCTATCAGGACATAGCGTTGGCTACCCGTG
ATATTGCTGAAGAGCTTGGCGGCGAATGGGCTGACCGCTTCCTCGTGCTTTACGGTATCGCCGCTCCCGA
TTCGCAGCGCATCGCCTTCTATCGCCTTCTTGACGAGTTCTTCTGAGTCTAAACAGTATTATAAAATCAA
AATATGGGTAAAAGTAAATATTTACCAGCAACTTAACTTTTAGTTGATTAAAGCAAAAAGTAAACCATGA
AATTGGGAGATTTTATTACATTAGTTAATAAGAGTGTGGTAGCATTTTTCTCCAATTTGGCTGGGATTAT
TCAAAGTAGGGTGTGTATGTAACTTATCACTGGACCACTTTAGTTTAATCAGAAATTCCTTTTAGCTGAC
AACATTGCTTAAACAGGATAGTAGTTGGCAAGATGAAATGCCAGAATTAAAACCAATCATAAGTAGAACC
CACTTCAAAATAAAAAAACAGCATTACTATTTCTAATCCCAAGGAATCACTTTATTGTAAACACTAGCAG
AACTCTTCTCCCTATACAAGGTGGATGGCTGATTTTAACCTGAAATTTTAAATCCACAGATTGAGAGCTA
GTGTAGAATTGTCTGTGTTTATTGTTTTTATGAGTAAATACATGCATTGTCATAATAAAATGCATTTCAG
AGAATATGCATTTTACCTTTGGGAATATGTTAATTTCAGGCAGCATTCCCTATGGGAAAGGTGATACCAG
CTCTGATATGCAAAGCATATGATAATTTATCATTCTAACTTCAACGTATAATAGGGATTGTGACCTGATA
TTTGGAGATGTAAATATTGCTCAGCATATTAATCCCGATGGAATATAGCATTGTAGTTGACTTTTTAAAA
AAAAAAAAAATTTAAAAAAAATCTACAAATTGTGTTTTGCTAAGAAAAGCCTCAACTGACAGAGGAGAAG
Features (pLannotate 1.2.2; 17 found; start..end, strand, type, name):
      1..21      +  misc_feature   MCS (fragment): pUC18/19 multiple cloning site
     58..74      -  protein_bind   lac operator: The lac repressor binds to the lac operator to inhibit transcription in E. coli. This inhibition can be relieved by adding lactose or isopropyl-β-D-thiogalactopyranoside (IPTG). lac repressor encoded by lacI
     82..112     -  promoter       lac promoter: promoter for the E. coli lac operon
    127..148     -  protein_bind   CAP binding site: CAP binding activates transcription in the presence of cAMP. E. coli catabolite activator protein
    161..253     -  CDS            lacI (fragment): lac repressor; lacI; The lac repressor binds to the lac operator to inhibit transcription in E. coli. This inhibition can be relieved by adding lactose or isopropyl-β-D-thiogalactopyranoside (IPTG).
    436..1024    -  rep_origin     ori: high-copy-number ColE1/pMB1/pBR322/pUC origin of replication
   1195..2055    -  CDS            AmpR: β-lactamase; bla; confers resistance to ampicillin, carbenicillin, and related antibiotics
   2056..2160    -  promoter       AmpR promoter: bla
   2255..2290    +  CDS            rop (fragment): Rop protein, which maintains plasmids at low copy number; rop
   2392..2491    +  misc_feature   bom (fragment): basis of mobility region from pBR322
   2497..2654    -  CDS            lacZα (fragment): LacZα fragment of β-galactosidase; lacZ fragment
   3224..3649    +  CDS            VEZF1 (fragment): VEZF1_HUMAN - Also known as DB1, ZNF161. Experimental evidence at protein level: Swiss-Prot protein existence level 1. Possible transcription factor. Specifically binds to the CT/GC-rich region of the interleukin-3 promoter and mediates tax transactivation of IL-3. From Homo sapiens (Human).
   3670..3690    +  CDS            capTEV™ (fragment): composite tag for in vivo biotinylation, TEV protease cleavage, and 6xHis tagging
   3704..3748    +  CDS            S-Tag: affinity and epitope tag derived from pancreatic ribonuclease A
   3839..4558    +  CDS            EGFP: the original enhanced GFP (Yang et al., 1996) mammalian codon-optimized
   4596..5181    +  misc_feature   IRES2: internal ribosome entry site (IRES) of the encephalomyocarditis virus (EMCV)
   5263..6066    +  CDS            NeoR/KanR: aminoglycoside phosphotransferase from Tn5; aph(3')-II (or nptII); confers resistance to neomycin, kanamycin, and G418 (Geneticin®)
