>Addgene plasmid #112341 | pVEZF1-donor | addgene full sequence | sequence record 229654 | Addgene NGS Result
GACCTGCAGGCATGCAAGCTTGGCGTAATCATGGTCATAGCTGTTTCCTGTGTGAAATTGTTATCCGCTC
ACAATTCCACACAACATACGAGCCGGAAGCATAAAGTGTAAAGCCTGGGGTGCCTAATGAGTGAGCTAAC
TCACATTAATTGCGTTGCGCTCACTGCCCGCTTTCCAGTCGGGAAACCTGTCGTGCCAGCTGCATTAATG
AATCGGCCAACGCGCGGGGAGAGGCGGTTTGCGTATTGGGCGCTCTTCCGCTTCCTCGCTCACTGACTCG
CTGCGCTCGGTCGTTCGGCTGCGGCGAGCGGTATCAGCTCACTCAAAGGCGGTAATACGGTTATCCACAG
AATCAGGGGATAACGCAGGAAAGAACATGTGAGCAAAAGGCCAGCAAAAGGCCAGGAACCGTAAAAAGGC
CGCGTTGCTGGCGTTTTTCCATAGGCTCCGCCCCCCTGACGAGCATCACAAAAATCGACGCTCAAGTCAG
AGGTGGCGAAACCCGACAGGACTATAAAGATACCAGGCGTTTCCCCCTGGAAGCTCCCTCGTGCGCTCTC
CTGTTCCGACCCTGCCGCTTACCGGATACCTGTCCGCCTTTCTCCCTTCGGGAAGCGTGGCGCTTTCTCA
TAGCTCACGCTGTAGGTATCTCAGTTCGGTGTAGGTCGTTCGCTCCAAGCTGGGCTGTGTGCACGAACCC
CCCGTTCAGCCCGACCGCTGCGCCTTATCCGGTAACTATCGTCTTGAGTCCAACCCGGTAAGACACGACT
TATCGCCACTGGCAGCAGCCACTGGTAACAGGATTAGCAGAGCGAGGTATGTAGGCGGTGCTACAGAGTT
CTTGAAGTGGTGGCCTAACTACGGCTACACTAGAAGAACAGTATTTGGTATCTGCGCTCTGCTGAAGCCA
GTTACCTTCGGAAAAAGAGTTGGTAGCTCTTGATCCGGCAAACAAACCACCGCTGGTAGCGGTGGTTTTT
TTGTTTGCAAGCAGCAGATTACGCGCAGAAAAAAAGGATCTCAAGAAGATCCTTTGATCTTTTCTACGGG
GTCTGACGCTCAGTGGAACGAAAACTCACGTTAAGGGATTTTGGTCATGAGATTATCAAAAAGGATCTTC
ACCTAGATCCTTTTAAATTAAAAATGAAGTTTTAAATCAATCTAAAGTATATATGAGTAAACTTGGTCTG
ACAGTTACCAATGCTTAATCAGTGAGGCACCTATCTCAGCGATCTGTCTATTTCGTTCATCCATAGTTGC
CTGACTCCCCGTCGTGTAGATAACTACGATACGGGAGGGCTTACCATCTGGCCCCAGTGCTGCAATGATA
CCGCGAGACCCACGCTCACCGGCTCCAGATTTATCAGCAATAAACCAGCCAGCCGGAAGGGCCGAGCGCA
GAAGTGGTCCTGCAACTTTATCCGCCTCCATCCAGTCTATTAATTGTTGCCGGGAAGCTAGAGTAAGTAG
TTCGCCAGTTAATAGTTTGCGCAACGTTGTTGCCATTGCTACAGGCATCGTGGTGTCACGCTCGTCGTTT
GGTATGGCTTCATTCAGCTCCGGTTCCCAACGATCAAGGCGAGTTACATGATCCCCCATGTTGTGCAAAA
AAGCGGTTAGCTCCTTCGGTCCTCCGATCGTTGTCAGAAGTAAGTTGGCCGCAGTGTTATCACTCATGGT
TATGGCAGCACTGCATAATTCTCTTACTGTCATGCCATCCGTAAGATGCTTTTCTGTGACTGGTGAGTAC
TCAACCAAGTCATTCTGAGAATAGTGTATGCGGCGACCGAGTTGCTCTTGCCCGGCGTCAATACGGGATA
ATACCGCGCCACATAGCAGAACTTTAAAAGTGCTCATCATTGGAAAACGTTCTTCGGGGCGAAAACTCTC
AAGGATCTTACCGCTGTTGAGATCCAGTTCGATGTAACCCACTCGTGCACCCAACTGATCTTCAGCATCT
TTTACTTTCACCAGCGTTTCTGGGTGAGCAAAAACAGGAAGGCAAAATGCCGCAAAAAAGGGAATAAGGG
CGACACGGAAATGTTGAATACTCATACTCTTCCTTTTTCAATATTATTGAAGCATTTATCAGGGTTATTG
TCTCATGAGCGGATACATATTTGAATGTATTTAGAAAAATAAACAAATAGGGGTTCCGCGCACATTTCCC
CGAAAAGTGCCACCTGACGTCTAAGAAACCATTATTATCATGACATTAACCTATAAAAATAGGCGTATCA
CGAGGCCCTTTCGTCTCGCGCGTTTCGGTGATGACGGTGAAAACCTCTGACACATGCAGCTCCCGGAGAC
GGTCACAGCTTGTCTGTAAGCGGATGCCGGGAGCAGACAAGCCCGTCAGGGCGCGTCAGCGGGTGTTGGC
GGGTGTCGGGGCTGGCTTAACTATGCGGCATCAGAGCAGATTGTACTGAGAGTGCACCATATGCGGTGTG
AAATACCGCACAGATGCGTAAGGAGAAAATACCGCATCAGGCGCCATTCGCCATTCAGGCTGCGCAACTG
TTGGGAAGGGCGATCGGTGCGGGCCTCTTCGCTATTACGCCAGCTGGCGAAAGGGGGATGTGCTGCAAGG
CGATTAAGTTGGGTAACGCCAGGGTTTTCCCAGTCACGACGTTGTAAAACGACGGCCAGTGAATTCGAGC
TCGGTACCCTGTGGCTTCATGTCTCAGGCTTTAACATACTTATTGAGTATGCACACCTCTCTCTGCTAGT
TACAGTGTGCCTTACGAGAAGATTTTTCTGATTATCTGTTATTGTGTAACCATTGGCCCAGCTCTGTGTA
AACAAGCTCTTTAGCCTGGCCTGCTGGAGGTTGGCTCTTCCCAAGAAAGTTTTTAGAACTCAGAGGAACT
GCATGAAGTAGTAGTGAGAACACTTAGCCCTGCATTGCAGAAGTTAACTGATCCTCTCAGCATCACTGTG
AGGTAGGTAAGTAAATCTGAACTTGAAACCTAAAGTGCAAGGCTAAACAAGTTGCTTAAGTCCTTGCAGG
AGGTATAGCATCAGAAGGTGATTCATACACTGGGATCCCTGGCCCCCAGGCTTGTGCTCAGAAAGATCCT
CTGTTCTGTTGACCGCTTGATAGAAAACTGGAATTTGATTTATTAAATGTTTGACATTTTTAATGAAAAG
AAATTGATTCAGAAACTTTGTGAATTTTGCTCACTGTTTTGAGAATCTAAAGACCCTTTTTCTTCTTATT
TTAGAAGCTGCTAACCTGTGCCAAACCTCCACGGCTGCTACGACACCTGTGACTCTCACTACTCCATTCA
GTATAACATCCTCTGTGTCGTCTGGGACTATGTCAAACCCAGTCACAGTGGCAGCTGCAATGAGCATGAG
AAGTCCAGTAAATGTTTCAAGTGCAGTTAACATAACCAGCCCAATGAACATAGGGCATCCTGTAACTATA
ACCAGTCCATTATCCATGACCTCTCCTTTAACACTCACTACCCCAGTCAACCTCCCCACCCCCGTCACTG
CCCCAGTGAATATAGCACACCCTGTCACCATCACATCTCCAATGAATCTACCCACACCTATGACATTAGC
CGCCCCTCTCAATATAGCAATGAGACCTGTAGAGAGCATGCCTTTCTTGCCCCAAGCTTTGCCTACATCA
CCGCCTTGGGGGATTCCAACTACTGCAAGCGAGAATCTTTATTTTCAGGGCGCCGCCAAATTCAAAGAAA
CCGCTGCTGCTAAATTCGAACGCCAGCACATGGACAGCGGAGGTGGAGGTTCGAGCGGTCCCTCGGGTTC
GTCGAGCCTGGAAGTTCTGTTCCAGGGGCCCCTGTCGTCGAGCGGTCCCTCGGGTTCGATGGTGAGCAAA
GGCGAGGAGCTGTTCACCGGGGTGGTGCCCATCCTGGTCGAGCTGGACGGCGACGTAAACGGCCACAAGT
TCAGCGTGTCCGGCGAGGGCGAGGGCGATGCCACCTACGGCAAGCTGACCCTGAAGTTCATCTGCACCAC
CGGCAAGCTGCCCGTGCCCTGGCCCACCCTCGTGACCACCCTGACCTACGGCGTGCAGTGCTTCAGCCGC
TACCCCGACCACATGAAGCAGCACGACTTCTTCAAGTCCGCCATGCCCGAAGGCTACGTCCAGGAGCGCA
CCATCTTCTTCAAGGACGACGGCAACTACAAGACCCGCGCCGAGGTGAAGTTCGAGGGCGACACCCTGGT
GAACCGCATCGAGCTGAAGGGCATCGACTTCAAGGAGGACGGCAACATCCTGGGGCACAAGCTGGAGTAC
AACTACAACAGCCACAACGTCTATATCATGGCCGACAAGCAGAAGAACGGCATCAAGGTGAACTTCAAGA
TCCGCCACAACATCGAGGACGGCAGCGTGCAGCTCGCCGACCACTACCAGCAGAACACCCCCATCGGCGA
CGGCCCCGTGCTGCTGCCCGACAACCACTACCTGAGCACCCAGTCCGCCCTGAGCAAAGACCCCAACGAG
AAGCGCGATCACATGGTCCTTAAGGAGTTCGTGACCGCCGCCGGGATCACTCTCGGCATGGACGAGCTGT
ACAAGTAATGATCTAGAGTCGAGTTAATTAAGAATTCCGCCCCCCCCCCTCTCCCTCCCCCCCCCTAACG
TTACTGGCCGAAGCCGCTTGGAATAAGGCCGGTGTGCGTTTGTCTATATGTTATTTTCCACCATATTGCC
GTCTTTTGGCAATGTGAGGGCCCGGAAACCTGGCCCTGTCTTCTTGACGAGCATTCCTAGGGGTCTTTCC
CCTCTCGCCAAAGGAATGCAGGGTCTGTTGAATGTCGTGAAGGAAGCAGTTCCTCTGGAAGCTTCTTGAA
GACAAACAACGTCTGTAGCGACCCTTTGCAGGCAGCGGAACCCCCCACCTGGCGACAGGTGCCTCTGCGG
CCAAAAGCCACGTGTATAAGATACACCTGCAAAGGCGGCACAACCCCAGTGCCACGTTGTGAGTTGGATA
GTTGTGGAAAGAGTCAAATGGCTCTCCTCAAGCGTATTCAACAAGGGGCTGAAGGATGCCCAGAAGGTAC
CCCATTGTATGGGATCTGATCTGGGGCCTCGGTGCACATGCTTTACATGTGTTTAGTCGAGGTTAAAAAA
ACGTCTAGGCCCCCCGAACCACGGGGACGTGGTTTTCCTTTGAAAAACACGATGATAATATGGCCACAAC
CTGTTACATTGCACAAGATAAAAATATATCATCACGAACAGTAAAACTGTCTGCTTACATAAACAGTAAT
ACAAGGGGTGTTATGGGATCGGCCATTGAACAAGATGGATTGCACGCAGGTTCTCCGGCCGCTTGGGTGG
AGAGGCTATTCGGCTATGACTGGGCACAACAGACAATCGGCTGCTCTGATGCCGCCGTGTTCCGGCTGTC
AGCGCAGGGGCGCCCGGTTCTTTTTGTCAAGACCGACCTGTCCGGTGCCCTGAATGAACTGCAGGACGAG
GCAGCGCGGCTATCGTGGCTGGCCACGACGGGCGTTCCTTGCGCAGCTGTGCTCGACGTTGTCACTGAAG
CGGGAAGGGACTGGCTGCTATTGGGCGAAGTGCCGGGGCAGGATCTCCTGTCATCTCACCTTGCTCCTGC
CGAGAAAGTATCCATCATGGCTGATGCAATGCGGCGGCTGCATACGCTTGATCCGGCTACCTGCCCATTC
GACCACCAAGCGAAACATCGCATCGAGCGAGCACGTACTCGGATGGAAGCCGGTCTTGTCGATCAGGATG
ATCTGGACGAAGAGCATCAGGGGCTCGCGCCAGCCGAACTGTTCGCCAGGCTCAAGGCGCGCATGCCCGA
CGGCGAGGATCTCGTCGTGACCCATGGCGATGCCTGCTTGCCGAATATCATGGTGGAAAATGGCCGCTTT
TCTGGATTCATCGACTGTGGCCGGCTGGGTGTGGCGGACCGCTATCAGGACATAGCGTTGGCTACCCGTG
ATATTGCTGAAGAGCTTGGCGGCGAATGGGCTGACCGCTTCCTCGTGCTTTACGGTATCGCCGCTCCCGA
TTCGCAGCGCATCGCCTTCTATCGCCTTCTTGACGAGTTCTTCTGAGTCTAAACAGTATTATAAAATCAA
AATATGGGTAAAAGTAAATATTTACCAGCAACTTAACTTTTAGTTGATTAAAGCAAAAAGTAAACCATGA
AATTGGGAGATTTTATTACATTAGTTAATAAGAGTGTGGTAGCATTTTTCTCCAATTTGGCTGGGATTAT
TCAAAGTAGGGTGTGTATGTAACTTATCACTGGACCACTTTAGTTTAATCAGAAATTCCTTTTAGCTGAC
AACATTGCTTAAACAGGATAGTAGTTGGCAAGATGAAATGCCAGAATTAAAACCAATCATAAGTAGAACC
CACTTCAAAATAAAAAAACAGCATTACTATTTCTAATCCCAAGGAATCACTTTATTGTAAACACTAGCAG
AACTCTTCTCCCTATACAAGGTGGATGGCTGATTTTAACCTGAAATTTTAAATCCACAGATTGAGAGCTA
GTGTAGAATTGTCTGTGTTTATTGTTTTTATGAGTAAATACATGCATTGTCATAATAAAATGCATTTCAG
AGAATATGCATTTTACCTTTGGGAATATGTTAATTTCAGGCAGCATTCCCTATGGGAAAGGTGATACCAG
CTCTGATATGCAAAGCATATGATAATTTATCATTCTAACTTCAACGTATAATAGGGATTGTGACCTGATA
TTTGGAGATGTAAATATTGCTCAGCATATTAATCCCGATGGAATATAGCATTGTAGTTGACTTTTTAAAA
AAAAAAAAAAATTTAAAAAAAATCTACAAATTGTGTTTTGCTAAGAAAAGCCTCAACTGACAGAGGAGAA
G
Features (pLannotate 1.2.2; 17 found; start..end, strand, type, name):
      1..21      +  misc_feature   MCS (fragment): pUC18/19 multiple cloning site
     58..74      -  protein_bind   lac operator: The lac repressor binds to the lac operator to inhibit transcription in E. coli. This inhibition can be relieved by adding lactose or isopropyl-β-D-thiogalactopyranoside (IPTG). lac repressor encoded by lacI
     82..112     -  promoter       lac promoter: promoter for the E. coli lac operon
    127..148     -  protein_bind   CAP binding site: CAP binding activates transcription in the presence of cAMP. E. coli catabolite activator protein
    161..253     -  CDS            lacI (fragment): lac repressor; lacI; The lac repressor binds to the lac operator to inhibit transcription in E. coli. This inhibition can be relieved by adding lactose or isopropyl-β-D-thiogalactopyranoside (IPTG).
    436..1024    -  rep_origin     ori: high-copy-number ColE1/pMB1/pBR322/pUC origin of replication
   1195..2055    -  CDS            AmpR: β-lactamase; bla; confers resistance to ampicillin, carbenicillin, and related antibiotics
   2056..2160    -  promoter       AmpR promoter: bla
   2255..2290    +  CDS            rop (fragment): Rop protein, which maintains plasmids at low copy number; rop
   2392..2491    +  misc_feature   bom (fragment): basis of mobility region from pBR322
   2497..2654    -  CDS            lacZα (fragment): LacZα fragment of β-galactosidase; lacZ fragment
   3224..3649    +  CDS            VEZF1 (fragment): VEZF1_HUMAN - Also known as DB1, ZNF161. Experimental evidence at protein level: Swiss-Prot protein existence level 1. Possible transcription factor. Specifically binds to the CT/GC-rich region of the interleukin-3 promoter and mediates tax transactivation of IL-3. From Homo sapiens (Human).
   3670..3690    +  CDS            capTEV™ (fragment): composite tag for in vivo biotinylation, TEV protease cleavage, and 6xHis tagging
   3704..3748    +  CDS            S-Tag: affinity and epitope tag derived from pancreatic ribonuclease A
   3839..4558    +  CDS            EGFP: the original enhanced GFP (Yang et al., 1996) mammalian codon-optimized
   4596..5181    +  misc_feature   IRES2: internal ribosome entry site (IRES) of the encephalomyocarditis virus (EMCV)
   5263..6066    +  CDS            NeoR/KanR: aminoglycoside phosphotransferase from Tn5; aph(3')-II (or nptII); confers resistance to neomycin, kanamycin, and G418 (Geneticin®)
