[The description below was written by a language model from this plasmid's Addgene catalogue record and pLannotate feature annotations shown in this document.]
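Description:
pVEZF1-donor is a homology-directed repair donor plasmid built on the high-copy pUC19 backbone, designed for CRISPR-mediated tagging of the endogenous human transcription factor VEZF1 (also known as DB1 or ZNF161) with GFP. It is propagated in E. coli through the pUC-type ColE1/pMB1 origin and selected with ampicillin via the β-lactamase gene. Remnants of the pUC19 lac promoter/operator, lacZα and multiple cloning site flank the insert, which was assembled by Gibson cloning.

The payload consists of VEZF1 homology arms, amplified from K562 cell genomic DNA, flanking an EGFP-IRES-Neo cassette. In the feature table, a fragment of VEZF1 coding sequence lies immediately upstream of the tag, followed on the same strand by a short match to a TEV-cleavage/His-type composite tag, an S-Tag, and EGFP. This arrangement is consistent with a fusion at the C-terminal end of the protein, although the record does not say so explicitly. Downstream, an EMCV IRES drives translation of the neomycin phosphotransferase gene from the same transcript. No separate mammalian promoter is annotated, so both EGFP and G418 resistance would be expected to depend on correct integration and transcription from the endogenous VEZF1 locus. The downstream homology arm is not annotated as a feature but presumably occupies the unannotated region after NeoR.

The record lists several single-nucleotide differences from the hg38 reference within the arms, including one known variant. Their purpose is not stated. The donor is intended to be used together with its companion guide RNA plasmid, pVEZF1.1.0-gDNA, to generate GFP-tagged VEZF1 human cell lines.
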