Addgene plasmid #112341: pVEZF1-donor
Purpose: CRISPR donor plasmid to tag human transcription factor VEZF1 with GFP
Depositing lab: Kevin White. Depositing organization: University of Chicago.
Backbone
  Vector backbone: pUC19
  Vector type: CRISPR
Growth in bacteria
  Bacterial resistance: Ampicillin, 100 μg/mL
  Growth temperature: 37°C
  Growth strain: DH5alpha
  Copy number: High Copy
Gene/Insert
  Gene/Insert name: VEZF1 homology arms flanking EGFP-IRES-Neo cassette
  Species: H. sapiens (human)
  Mutation: rs999907002, hg38:17:57975308:A>T, hg38:17:57975325:T>A, hg38:17:57975326:A>C, hg38:17:57975327:C>A, hg38:17:57975329:C>A, hg38:17:57975331:G>A
  Entrez Gene: VEZF1 (a.k.a. DB1, ZNF161)
  Cloning method: Gibson Cloning
  Sequencing primers: 5′ M13pUC-fwd; 3′ M13pUC-rev
Terms and licenses: Academic/Nonprofit Terms; Industry Terms: Not Available to Industry
Depositor comments: Cloning source: K562. Use with plasmid pVEZF1.1.0-gDNA.
How to cite: pVEZF1-donor was a gift from Kevin White (Addgene plasmid # 112341 ; http://n2t.net/addgene:112341 ; RRID:Addgene_112341)
